Addgene plasmid #228173: SP_E5
Purpose: Plasmid contains the secretion signal peptide sequence of the human CCL13 gene for use in Combinatorial Golden Gate Assembly (BsaI restriction sites).
Depositing lab: Joseph Brock. Depositing organization: Australian National University. Publication: High-throughput optimisation of protein secretion in yeast via an engineered biosensor. Cleaver A, Luo R, Smith OB, Murphy L, Schwessinger B, Brock J. Trends Biotechnol. 2025 Apr;43(4):838-867. doi: 10.1016/j.tibtech.2024.11.010. Epub 2024 Dec 13. PubMed 39674781.
Backbone
  Vector backbone: pYTK001
  Backbone manufacturer: John Dueber, Addgene plasmid #65108
  Vector type: Synthetic Biology
Growth in bacteria
  Bacterial resistance: Chloramphenicol, 25 μg/mL
  Growth temperature: 37°C
  Growth strain: DH5alpha
  Copy number: High Copy
Gene/Insert
  Gene/Insert name: sp_Q99616_CCL13_HUMAN:0-23 (alt name: Uniprot: Q99616)
  Species: H. sapiens (human)
  Cloning method: Golden Gate
Terms and licenses: Academic/Nonprofit Terms; Industry Terms: Not Available to Industry
Depositor comments: Signal peptides direct recombinant protein secretion in yeast. Codon optimised for expression in S. cerevisiae. This part is designed for use with components from the MoClo Yeast Toolkit (Lee et al. 2015). This insert is a 3a* component, see Williams et al. 2024 for more detail.
How to cite: SP_E5 was a gift from Joseph Brock (Addgene plasmid # 228173 ; http://n2t.net/addgene:228173 ; RRID:Addgene_228173)
