[The description below was written by a language model from this plasmid's Addgene catalogue record and pLannotate feature annotations shown in this document.]
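Description:
SP_E5 is a small (about 1.7 kb) Golden Gate part plasmid built in the pYTK001 entry vector of the MoClo Yeast Toolkit. It is a storage and donor vector rather than an expression construct. It is propagated in E. coli from a high-copy ColE1/pUC-type origin and selected with chloramphenicol through a cat gene driven by its native cat promoter. A lambda t0 terminator lies between the resistance cassette and the part. The annotated features include no yeast origin, yeast marker, promoter or terminator for the insert, as expected for a part that only functions once it is assembled into a larger transcription unit.

The payload is the secretion signal peptide of human CCL13 (residues 0–23 of the UniProt entry, per the insert name), codon optimised for Saccharomyces cerevisiae. It is flanked by BsaI sites, so digestion releases it with defined overhangs. The depositor classes it as a type "3a*" part, which implies an N-terminal coding position fused upstream of a protein of interest. The automated annotation labels this short coding region as a fragment of CCL2. This most likely reflects sequence similarity between the leader regions of these related chemokines, and the catalogue entry identifies the insert as CCL13.

The plasmid is one member of a signal peptide collection for combinatorial Golden Gate assembly. Different leaders are combined with other toolkit parts to find the combinations that best direct recombinant protein secretion in yeast, work the associated publication links to high-throughput, biosensor-based optimisation of secretion.
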