Features (pLannotate 1.2.2; 5 found; start..end, strand, type, name):
     11..100     +  CDS            CCL2 (fragment): CCL2_HUMAN - Also known as MCP1, SCYA2. Experimental evidence at protein level: Swiss-Prot protein existence level 1. Acts as a ligand for C-C chemokine receptor CCR2 (PubMed:9837883, PubMed:10587439, PubMed:10529171). Signals through binding and activation of CCR2 and induces a strong chemotactic response and mobilization of intracellular calcium ions (PubMed:9837883, PubMed:10587439). Exhibits a chemotactic activity for monocytes and basophils but not neutrophils or eosinophils (PubMed:8627182, PubMed:9792674, PubMed:8195247). May be involved in the recruitment of monocytes into the arterial
     99..133     -  terminator     lambda t0 terminator: minimal transcription terminator from phage lambda (Scholtissek and Grosse, 1987)
    207..863     -  CDS            cat: CAT_ECOLX - Experimental evidence at protein level: Swiss-Prot protein existence level 1. This enzyme is an effector of chloramphenicol resistance in bacteria. From Escherichia coli. This protein is used as a marker in many commonly used cloning vectors, such as pACYC184.
    864..961     -  promoter       cat promoter: promoter of the E. coli cat gene encoding chloramphenicol acetyltransferase
   1045..1633    +  rep_origin     ori: high-copy-number ColE1/pMB1/pBR322/pUC origin of replication
>Addgene plasmid #228173 | SP_E5 | addgene full sequence | sequence record 451780 | Addgene NGS Result
TCGGTCTCATATGAAGGTATCTGCTGTCTTACTATGCCTTCTATTGATGACTGCCGCCTTTAACCCCCAG
GGTCTTGCAGCCCCTTGAGACCAGACCAATAAAAAACGCCCGGCGGCAACCGAGCGTTCTGAACAAATCC
AGATGGAGTTCTGAGGTCATTACTGGATCTATCAACAGGAGTCCAAGCGAGCTCGATATCAAATTACGCC
CCGCCCTGCCACTCATCGCAGTACTGTTGTAATTCATTAAGCATTCTGCCGACATGGAAGCCATCACAAA
CGGCATGATGAACCTGAATCGCCAGCGGCATCAGCACCTTGTCGCCTTGCGTATAATATTTGCCCATGGT
GAAAACGGGGGCGAAGAAGTTGTCCATATTGGCCACGTTTAAATCAAAACTGGTGAAACTCACCCAGGGA
TTGGCTGAAACGAAAAACATATTCTCAATAAACCCTTTAGGGAAATAGGCCAGGTTTTCACCGTAACACG
CCACATCTTGCGAATATATGTGTAGAAACTGCCGGAAATCGTCGTGGTATTCACTCCAGAGCGATGAAAA
CGTTTCAGTTTGCTCATGGAAAACGGTGTAACAAGGGTGAACACTATCCCATATCACCAGCTCACCGTCT
TTCATTGCCATACGAAATTCCGGATGAGCATTCATCAGGCGGGCAAGAATGTGAATAAAGGCCGGATAAA
ACTTGTGCTTATTTTTCTTTACGGTCTTTAAAAAGGCCGTAATATCCAGCTGAACGGTCTGGTTATAGGT
ACATTGAGCAACTGACTGAAATGCCTCAAAATGTTCTTTACGATGCCATTGGGATATATCAACGGTGGTA
TATCCAGTGATTTTTTTCTCCATTTTAGCTTCCTTAGCTCCTGAAAATCTCGATAACTCAAAAAATACGC
CCGGTAGTGATCTTATTTCATTATGGTGAAAGTTGGAACCTCTTACGTGCCCGATCAATCATGACCAAAA
TCCCTTAACGTGAGTTTTCGTTCCACTGAGCGTCAGACCCCGTAGAAAAGATCAAAGGATCTTCTTGAGA
TCCTTTTTTTCTGCGCGTAATCTGCTGCTTGCAAACAAAAAAACCACCGCTACCAGCGGTGGTTTGTTTG
CCGGATCAAGAGCTACCAACTCTTTTTCCGAAGGTAACTGGCTTCAGCAGAGCGCAGATACCAAATACTG
TTCTTCTAGTGTAGCCGTAGTTAGGCCACCACTTCAAGAACTCTGTAGCACCGCCTACATACCTCGCTCT
GCTAATCCTGTTACCAGTGGCTGCTGCCAGTGGCGATAAGTCGTGTCTTACCGGGTTGGACTCAAGACGA
TAGTTACCGGATAAGGCGCAGCGGTCGGGCTGAACGGGGGGTTCGTGCACACAGCCCAGCTTGGAGCGAA
CGACCTACACCGAACTGAGATACCTACAGCGTGAGCTATGAGAAAGCGCCACGCTTCCCGAAGGGAGAAA
GGCGGACAGGTATCCGGTAAGCGGCAGGGTCGGAACAGGAGAGCGCACGAGGGAGCTTCCAGGGGGAAAC
GCCTGGTATCTTTATAGTCCTGTCGGGTTTCGCCACCTCTGACTTGAGCGTCGATTTTTGTGATGCTCGT
CAGGGGGGCGGAGCCTATGGAAAAACGCCAGCAACGCGGCCTTTTTACGGTTCCTGGCCTTTTGCTGGCC
TTTTGCTCACATGTTCTTTCCTGCGTTATCCCCTGATTCTGTGGATAACCGTAG
